>Addgene plasmid #176924 | pcDNA3.1(+)_Granulin 4+linker5 | addgene full sequence | sequence record 347169 | Addgene NGS Result
GACGGATCGGGAGATCTCCCGATCCCCTATGGTGCACTCTCAGTACAATCTGCTCTGATGCCGCATAGTT
AAGCCAGTATCTGCTCCCTGCTTGTGTGTTGGAGGTCGCTGAGTAGTGCGCGAGCAAAATTTAAGCTACA
ACAAGGCAAGGCTTGACCGACAATTGCATGAAGAATCTGCTTAGGGTTAGGCGTTTTGCGCTGCTTCGCG
ATGTACGGGCCAGATATACGCGTTGACATTGATTATTGACTAGTTATTAATAGTAATCAATTACGGGGTC
ATTAGTTCATAGCCCATATATGGAGTTCCGCGTTACATAACTTACGGTAAATGGCCCGCCTGGCTGACCG
CCCAACGACCCCCGCCCATTGACGTCAATAATGACGTATGTTCCCATAGTAACGCCAATAGGGACTTTCC
ATTGACGTCAATGGGTGGAGTATTTACGGTAAACTGCCCACTTGGCAGTACATCAAGTGTATCATATGCC
AAGTACGCCCCCTATTGACGTCAATGACGGTAAATGGCCCGCCTGGCATTATGCCCAGTACATGACCTTA
TGGGACTTTCCTACTTGGCAGTACATCTACGTATTAGTCATCGCTATTACCATGGTGATGCGGTTTTGGC
AGTACATCAATGGGCGTGGATAGCGGTTTGACTCACGGGGATTTCCAAGTCTCCACCCCATTGACGTCAA
TGGGAGTTTGTTTTGGCACCAAAATCAACGGGACTTTCCAAAATGTCGTAACAACTCCGCCCCATTGACG
CAAATGGGCGGTAGGCGTGTACGGTGGGAGGTCTATATAAGCAGAGCTCTCTGGCTAACTAGAGAACCCA
CTGCTTACTGGCTTATCGAAATTAATACGACTCACTATAGGGAGACCCAAGCTGGCTAGCGTTTAAACTT
AAGCTTGCCACCATGTGGACTCTGGTGTCCTGGGTCGCACTGACCGCAGGACTGGTGGCTGGAAGCGCAT
GGTCCCACCCACAGTTCGAGAAGGGAGGAGGATCTGGAGGAGGATCTGGAGGGAGTGCATGGTCACATCC
TCAGTTTGAGAAGGGAGCCAGTGACTACAAAGACGATGACGATAAGGACGTGAAATGCGATATGGAAGTC
AGCTGTCCAGATGGGTATACATGCTGTCGACTGCAGTCCGGAGCATGGGGATGCTGTCCTTTCACTCAGG
CCGTGTGCTGTGAAGACCACATCCATTGCTGTCCAGCTGGCTTTACCTGCGATACACAGAAAGGCACCTG
TGAGCAGGGGCCACACCAGGTCCCCTGGATGGAAAAGGCACCAGCTCATCTGAGCCTGCCAGACCCTCAG
GCCCTGAAAAGATGACTCGAGTCTAGAGGGCCCGTTTAAACCCGCTGATCAGCCTCGACTGTGCCTTCTA
GTTGCCAGCCATCTGTTGTTTGCCCCTCCCCCGTGCCTTCCTTGACCCTGGAAGGTGCCACTCCCACTGT
CCTTTCCTAATAAAATGAGGAAATTGCATCGCATTGTCTGAGTAGGTGTCATTCTATTCTGGGGGGTGGG
GTGGGGCAGGACAGCAAGGGGGAGGATTGGGAAGACAATAGCAGGCATGCTGGGGATGCGGTGGGCTCTA
TGGCTTCTGAGGCGGAAAGAACCAGCTGGGGCTCTAGGGGGTATCCCC
[124 nt withheld, positions 1659-1782]
C
[91 nt withheld, positions 1784-1874]
A
[49 nt withheld, positions 1876-1924]
CCTTTGACGTTGGAGTCCACGTTCTTT
[37 nt withheld, positions 1952-1988]
ACCCTATCTCGGTCTATTCTTTTGATTTATAAGGGATTTTGCCGATTTCGGCCTATTGGTTAAAAAATGA
GCTGATTTAACAAAAATTTAACGCGAATTAATTCTGTGGAATGTGTGTCAGTTAGGGTGTGGAAAGTCCC
CAGGCTCCCCAGCAGGCAGAAGTATGCAAAGCATGCATCTCAATTAGTCAGCAACCAGGTGTGGAAAGTC
CCCAGGCTCCCCAGCAGGCAGAAGTATGCAAAGCATGCATCTCAATTAGTCAGCAACCATAGTCCCGCCC
CTAACTCCGCCCATCCCGCCCCTAACTCCGCCCAGTTCCGCCCATTCTCCGCCCCATGGCTGACTAATTT
TTTTTATTTATGCAGAGGCCGAGGCCGCCTCTGCCTCTGAGCTATTCCAGAAGTAGTGAGGAGGCTTTTT
TGGAGGCCTAGGCTTTTGCAAAAAGCTCCCGGGAGCTTGTATATCCATTTTCGGATCTGATCAAGAGACA
GGATGAGGATCGTTTCGCATGATTGAACAAGATGGATTGCACGCAGGTTCTCCGGCCGCTTGGGTGGAGA
GGCTATTCGGCTATGACTGGGCACAACAGACAATCGGCTGCTCTGATGCCGCCGTGTTCCGGCTGTCAGC
GCAGGGGCGCCCGGTTCTTTTTGTCAAGACCGACCTGTCCGGTGCCCTGAATGAACTGCAGGACGAGGCA
GCGCGGCTATCGTGGCTGGCCACGACGGGCGTTCCTTGCGCAGCTGTGCTCGACGTTGTCACTGAAGCGG
GAAGGGACTGGCTGCTATTGGGCGAAGTGCCGGGGCAGGATCTCCTGTCATCTCACCTTGCTCCTGCCGA
GAAAGTATCCATCATGGCTGATGCAATGCGGCGGCTGCATACGCTTGATCCGGCTACCTGCCCATTCGAC
CACCAAGCGAAACATCGCATCGAGCGAGCACGTACTCGGATGGAAGCCGGTCTTGTCGATCAGGATGATC
TGGACGAAGAGCATCAGGGGCTCGCGCCAGCCGAACTGTTCGCCAGGCTCAAGGCGCGCATGCCCGACGG
CGAGGATCTCGTCGTGACCCATGGCGATGCCTGCTTGCCGAATATCATGGTGGAAAATGGCCGCTTTTCT
GGATTCATCGACTGTGGCCGGCTGGGTGTGGCGGACCGCTATCAGGACATAGCGTTGGCTACCCGTGATA
TTGCTGAAGAGCTTGGCGGCGAATGGGCTGACCGCTTCCTCGTGCTTTACGGTATCGCCGCTCCCGATTC
GCAGCGCATCGCCTTCTATCGCCTTCTTGACGAGTTCTTCTGAGCGGGACTCTGGGGTTCGAAATGACCG
ACCAAGCGACGCCCAACCTGCCATCACGAGATTTCGATTCCACCGCCGCCTTCTATGAAAGGTTGGGCTT
CGGAATCGTTTTCCGGGACGCCGGCTGGATGATCCTCCAGCGCGGGGATCTCATGCTGGAGTTCTTCGCC
CACCCCAACTTGTTTATTGCAGCTTATAATGGTTACAAATAAAGCAATAGCATCACAAATTTCACAAATA
AAGCATTTTTTTCACTGCATTCTAGTTGTGGTTTGTCCAAACTCATCAATGTATCTTATCATGTCTGTAT
ACCGTCGACCTCTAGCTAGAGCTTGGCGTAATCATGGTCATAGCTGTTTCCTGTGTGAAATTGTTATCCG
CTCACAATTCCACACAACATACGAGCCGGAAGCATAAAGTGTAAAGCCTGGGGTGCCTAATGAGTGAGCT
AACTCACATTAATTGCGTTGCGCTCACTGCCCGCTTTCCAGTCGGGAAACCTGTCGTGCCAGCTGCATTA
ATGAATCGGCCAACGCGCGGGGAGAGGCGGTTTGCGTATTGGGCGCTCTTCCGCTTCCTCGCTCACTGAC
TCGCTGCGCTCGGTCGTTCGGCTGCGGCGAGCGGTATCAGCTCACTCAAAGGCGGTAATACGGTTATCCA
CAGAATCAGGGGATAACGCAGGAAAGAACATGTGAGCAAAAGGCCAGCAAAAGGCCAGGAACCGTAAAAA
GGCCGCGTTGCTGGCGTTTTTCCATAGGCTCCGCCCCCCTGACGAGCATCACAAAAATCGACGCTCAAGT
CAGAGGTGGCGAAACCCGACAGGACTATAAAGATACCAGGCGTTTCCCCCTGGAAGCTCCCTCGTGCGCT
CTCCTGTTCCGACCCTGCCGCTTACCGGATACCTGTCCGCCTTTCTCCCTTCGGGAAGCGTGGCGCTTTC
TCATAGCTCACGCTGTAGGTATCTCAGTTCGGTGTAGGTCGTTCGCTCCAAGCTGGGCTGTGTGCACGAA
CCCCCCGTTCAGCCCGACCGCTGCGCCTTATCCGGTAACTATCGTCTTGAGTCCAACCCGGTAAGACACG
ACTTATCGCCACTGGCAGCAGCCACTGGTAACAGGATTAGCAGAGCGAGGTATGTAGGCGGTGCTACAGA
GTTCTTGAAGTGGTGGCCTAACTACGGCTACACTAGAAGAACAGTATTTGGTATCTGCGCTCTGCTGAAG
CCAGTTACCTTCGGAAAAAGAGTTGGTAGCTCTTGATCCGGCAAACAAACCACCGCTGGTAGCGGTGGTT
TTTTTGTTTGCAAGCAGCAGATTACGCGCAGAAAAAAAGGATCTCAAGAAGATCCTTTGATCTTTTCTAC
GGGGTCTGACGCTCAGTGGAACGAAAACTCACGTTAAGGGATTTTGGTCATGAGATTATCAAAAAGGATC
TTCACCTAGATCCTTTTAAATTAAAAATGAAGTTTTAAATCAATCTAAAGTATATATGAGTAAACTTGGT
CTGACAGTTACCAATGCTTAATCAGTGAGGCACCTATCTCAGCGATCTGTCTATTTCGTTCATCCATAGT
TGCCTGACTCCCCGTCGTGTAGATAACTACGATACGGGAGGGCTTACCATCTGGCCCCAGTGCTGCAATG
ATACCGCGAGACCCACGCTCACCGGCTCCAGATTTATCAGCAATAAACCAGCCAGCCGGAAGGGCCGAGC
GCAGAAGTGGTCCTGCAACTTTATCCGCCTCCATCCAGTCTATTAATTGTTGCCGGGAAGCTAGAGTAAG
TAGTTCGCCAGTTAATAGTTTGCGCAACGTTGTTGCCATTGCTACAGGCATCGTGGTGTCACGCTCGTCG
TTTGGTATGGCTTCATTCAGCTCCGGTTCCCAACGATCAAGGCGAGTTACATGATCCCCCATGTTGTGCA
AAAAAGCGGTTAGCTCCTTCGGTCCTCCGATCGTTGTCAGAAGTAAGTTGGCCGCAGTGTTATCACTCAT
GGTTATGGCAGCACTGCATAATTCTCTTACTGTCATGCCATCCGTAAGATGCTTTTCTGTGACTGGTGAG
TACTCAACCAAGTCATTCTGAGAATAGTGTATGCGGCGACCGAGTTGCTCTTGCCCGGCGTCAATACGGG
ATAATACCGCGCCACATAGCAGAACTTTAAAAGTGCTCATCATTGGAAAACGTTCTTCGGGGCGAAAACT
CTCAAGGATCTTACCGCTGTTGAGATCCAGTTCGATGTAACCCACTCGTGCACCCAACTGATCTTCAGCA
TCTTTTACTTTCACCAGCGTTTCTGGGTGAGCAAAAACAGGAAGGCAAAATGCCGCAAAAAAGGGAATAA
GGGCGACACGGAAATGTTGAATACTCATACTCTTCCTTTTTCAATATTATTGAAGCATTTATCAGGGTTA
TTGTCTCATGAGCGGATACATATTTGAATGTATTTAGAAAAATAAACAAATAGGGGTTCCGCGCACATTT
CCCCGAAAAGTGCCACCTGACGTC
Features (pLannotate 1.2.2; 20 found; start..end, strand, type, name):
     28..80      -  misc_feature   bom (fragment): basis of mobility region from pBR322
    235..614     +  enhancer       CMV enhancer: human cytomegalovirus immediate early enhancer
    615..818     +  promoter       CMV promoter: human cytomegalovirus (CMV) immediate early promoter
    814..847     +  LTR            5' LTR (truncated) (fragment): truncated 5' long terminal repeat (LTR) from HIV-1
    863..881     +  promoter       T7 promoter: promoter for bacteriophage T7 RNA polymerase
   1097..1342    +  CDS            GRN (fragment): GRN_HUMAN - Experimental evidence at protein level: Swiss-Prot protein existence level 1. [Granulin-7]: Stabilizes CTSD through interaction with CTSD leading to maintain its aspartic-type peptidase activity. From Homo sapiens (Human).
   1389..1613    +  polyA_signal   bGH poly(A) signal: bovine growth hormone polyadenylation signal
   1617..1638    +  promoter       SV40 promoter (fragment): SV40 enhancer and early promoter
   1659..2087    +  rep_origin     f1 ori (sequence partly withheld): f1 bacteriophage origin of replication; arrow indicates direction of (+) strand synthesis
   2101..2430    +  promoter       SV40 promoter: SV40 enhancer and early promoter
   2497..3288    +  CDS            neo: KKA2_KLEPN - Also known as kan, nptII. Experimental evidence at protein level: Swiss-Prot protein existence level 1. Resistance to kanamycin, neomycin, paromomycin, ribostamycin, butirosin and gentamicin B. From Klebsiella pneumoniae.
   3312..3470    +  CDS            ble (fragment): BLE_KLEPN - Experimental evidence at protein level: Swiss-Prot protein existence level 1. Binding protein with a strong affinity to the bleomycin family of antibiotics. Binds to CL990; an antimitotic-antibiotic compound. From Klebsiella pneumoniae.
   3465..3586    +  polyA_signal   SV40 poly(A) signal: SV40 polyadenylation signal
   3659..3675    -  protein_bind   lac operator: The lac repressor binds to the lac operator to inhibit transcription in E. coli. This inhibition can be relieved by adding lactose or isopropyl-β-D-thiogalactopyranoside (IPTG). lac repressor encoded by lacI
   3683..3713    -  promoter       lac promoter: promoter for the E. coli lac operon
   3728..3749    -  protein_bind   CAP binding site: CAP binding activates transcription in the presence of cAMP. E. coli catabolite activator protein
   3762..3854    -  CDS            lacI (fragment): lac repressor; lacI; The lac repressor binds to the lac operator to inhibit transcription in E. coli. This inhibition can be relieved by adding lactose or isopropyl-β-D-thiogalactopyranoside (IPTG).
   4037..4625    -  rep_origin     ori: high-copy-number ColE1/pMB1/pBR322/pUC origin of replication
   4796..5656    -  CDS            AmpR: β-lactamase; bla; confers resistance to ampicillin, carbenicillin, and related antibiotics
   5657..5761    -  promoter       AmpR promoter: bla
