[The description below was written by a language model from this plasmid's Addgene catalogue record and pLannotate feature annotations shown in this document.]
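Description:
pcDNA3.1(+)_Granulin 4+linker5 is a 5,792 bp mammalian expression plasmid built on the pcDNA3.1(+) backbone and designed to produce a single granulin domain of human progranulin (GRN), granulin 4 together with the adjoining linker 5, in cultured mammalian cells. In bacteria it is maintained at high copy from a ColE1/pUC-type origin and selected with ampicillin through the β-lactamase gene and its native promoter. An f1 origin is also present, as are short backbone remnants of the lac promoter/operator region, lacI, and the pBR322 bom site. The small "5' LTR", "ble" and extra SV40 promoter fragments called by the automated annotation are probably partial homology matches to backbone sequence rather than functional elements.

Transcription of the insert is driven by the human CMV immediate early enhancer and promoter and terminated by the bovine growth hormone polyadenylation signal. A T7 promoter lies just upstream of the cloning site and could support in vitro transcription. The feature table identifies only a roughly 250 bp GRN fragment. According to the catalogue entry, the open reading frame begins with a signal peptide followed by Twin-Strep and FLAG tags at the N-terminus of the granulin. These are not annotated separately but would fit in the unannotated stretch before the GRN match. The signal peptide should direct the protein into the secretory pathway, and the tags allow affinity purification and immunodetection. A separate SV40 early promoter–neo–SV40 poly(A) cassette confers G418 resistance for selecting stable transfectants.

The associated publication concerns the intracellular processing of progranulin into stable lysosomal granulins and their reduction in frontotemporal dementia caused by GRN mutations, so the construct probably serves to express and detect this individual granulin in such studies.
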