Addgene plasmid #176924: pcDNA3.1(+)_Granulin 4+linker5
Purpose: express Granulin 4 with linker 5 in mammalian cells
Depositing lab: Thomas Kukar. Depositing organization: Emory University. Publication: Intracellular Proteolysis of Progranulin Generates Stable, Lysosomal Granulins that Are Haploinsufficient in Patients with Frontotemporal Dementia Caused by GRN Mutations. Holler CJ, Taylor G, Deng Q, Kukar T. eNeuro. 2017 Aug 18;4(4). pii: eN-NWR-0100-17. doi: 10.1523/ENEURO.0100-17.2017. eCollection 2017 Jul-Aug. PubMed 28828399.
Backbone
  Vector backbone: pcDNA3.1(+)
  Vector type: Mammalian Expression
  Selectable markers: Neomycin (select with G418)
Growth in bacteria
  Bacterial resistance: Ampicillin, 100 μg/mL
  Growth temperature: 37°C
  Growth strain: DH5alpha
  Copy number: High Copy
Gene/Insert
  Gene/Insert name: Granulin 4+linker5 (alt name: GRN)
  Species: H. sapiens (human)
  Entrez Gene: GRN (a.k.a. CLN11, FTD2, GEP, GP88, PCDGF, PEPI, PGRN)
  Tag / fusion protein: Twin-Strep and FLAG tags encoded after Signal Peptide (N terminal on insert)
Terms and licenses: Academic/Nonprofit Terms; Industry Terms: Not Available to Industry
How to cite: pcDNA3.1(+)_Granulin 4+linker5 was a gift from Thomas Kukar (Addgene plasmid # 176924 ; http://n2t.net/addgene:176924 ; RRID:Addgene_176924)
